>Addgene plasmid #1704 | pPD152.79 | depositor full sequence | sequence record 310 | Author sequence
AAGCTTGCATGCCTGCAGTAGGTACAAGGAAACTATTTTATTGAATTCTTGATCAAAGAAGGTAGGCAGT
TTATATAAATAATCTTATTGTTAGATACCATTTTGAATATATGTTTCAGTTCCAGAAAAATAAGCTATAC
ATAGTATCGATTTGGAACATATATAACGAAAACAGACGTCATGAAATCACACATTGGAAAAGTGAGAAAG
TTGTTGAGTAGAGGAGGTGACAAAAGTGAGATGCCAACTCACTTATCCATTCTACTCGTTTTGTGCTCTT
TTCCACTTTCTGATGTCTGCTCATCTTCTTATTCTTCAAGCGTTTTGTCTATTCTCACACCTCTCCAATC
TTTCAGTTTCTGTTTTTAATGTCTAGACACGCGTGTAACGTACAACATAAATGTTTGACGTCAACCAGAT
GTAGTACAATAAAAAATATATTCAGATTACCTAGAAAATTACTTCGGTCATGACCACCAATTTTTTGATT
TTTCGATTTTCGAAACCGACATCGTTGAAGAACATTCAGGTCATAATTTTTTATTTGAAAAATAATGTTT
TCTATGTATTAATTCGGTTTAGTCGATCGAATATGTACAGTTGAGAATTACTAGAGTACGGTGCGCAAGT
ATGCAAACTTGCGTAACGGTGTTTACACATTTGTCACGTTTCTCTGCGTCTCTTCGTCTCAACAATGCTT
GCACTCCGTCACATTTTCGAATTGTCGGCCGATATCGGTATTTAGATAAATTCAGTGCTCTCCTTTTTTT
CTCCATTTTACTTTCATCAATCTTTTTTAAAAATCAATATTCAGCAAACTATTGAAAAATTAATTCAAAA
AACACGACTGGTCGGAAGTTATTTGCATAATCAATAGAAATTTCGTTTTCCGCTCGCTGTCAGTGTTTTG
TCCTGTTTGTATTTCCCAGTGCACTTTTCGAGTGGCTCAAGTTTTTATCTATTTTCCTGCAAACTTGCAT
ATATTGTTTTCTTCCAGAAGCCTTTGATATCTCAATAATTTTATACTTGTTTCAGAAATCGAGCAAAAAC
CAAGATAGCTGAGGATCCTATCGATTCGCGGCCGCTGTACACCCGGGTACCGGTAGAAAAAATGAGTAAA
GGAGAAGAACTTTTCACTGGAGTTGTCCCAATTCTTGTTGAATTAGATGGTGATGTTAATGGGCACAAAT
TTTCTGTCAGTGGAGAGGGTGAAGGTGATGCAACATACGGAAAACTTACCCTTAAATTTATTTGCACTAC
TGGAAAACTACCTGTTCCATGGGTAAGTTTAAACATATATATACTAACTAACCCTGATTATTTAAATTTT
CAGCCAACACTTGTCACTACTTTCTGTTATGGTGTTCAATGCTTCTCGAGATACCCAGATCATATGAAAC
AGCATGACTTTTTCAAGAGTGCCATGCCCGAAGGTTATGTACAGGAAAGAACTATATTTTTCAAAGATGA
CGGGAACTACAAGACACGTAAGTTTAAACAGTTCGGTACTAACTAACCATACATATTTAAATTTTCAGGT
GCTGAAGTCAAGTTTGAAGGTGATACCCTTGTTAATAGAATCGAGTTAAAAGGTATTGATTTTAAAGAAG
ATGGAAACATTCTTGGACACAAATTGGAATACAACTATAACTCACACAATGTATACATCATGGCAGACAA
ACAAAAGAATGGAATCAAAGTTGTAAGTTTAAACATGATTTTACTAACTAACTAATCTGATTTAAATTTT
CAGAACTTCAAAATTAGACACAACATTGAAGATGGAAGCGTTCAACTAGCAGACCATTATCAACAAAATA
CTCCAATTGGCGATGGCCCTGTCCTTTTACCAGACAACCATTACCTGTCCACACAATCTGCCCTTTCGAA
AGATCCCAACGAAAAGAGAGACCACATGGTCCTTCTTGAGTTTGTAACAGCTGCTGGGATTACACATGGC
ATGGACGAACTATACAAAAGCCCACAAGCTTTGGAATTCGCTAGCCGGCCATACAAGTAATCCGGATGAT
CGACGCCAACGTCGTTGAATTTTCAAATTTTAAATACTGAATATTTGTTTTTTTTCCTATTATTTATTTA
TTCTCTTTGTGTTTTTTTTCTTGCTTTCTAAAAAATTAATTCAATCCAAATCTAAACATTTTTTTTTCTC
TTTCCGTCTCCCAATTCGTATTCCGCTCCTCTCATCTGAACACAATGTGCAAGTTTATTTATCTTCTCGC
TTTCATTTCATTAGGACGTGGGGGGAATTGGTGGAAGGGGGAAACACACAAAAGGATGATGGAAATGAAA
TAAGGACACACAATATGCAACAACATTCAATTCAGAAATATGGAGGAAGGTTTAAAAGAAAACATAAAAA
TATATAGAGGAGGAAGGAAAACTAGTAAAAAATAAGCAAAGAAATTAGGCGAACGATGAGAATTGTCCTC
GCTTGGGCCCAAAAGGCCTTTTTTTTTTGGCGCCGACGTCAGGTGGCACTTTTCGGGGAAATGTGCGCGG
AACCCCTATTTGTTTATTTTTCTAAATACATTCAAATATGTATCCGCTCATGAGACAATAACCCTGATAA
ATGCTTCAATAATATTGAAAAAGGAAGAGTATGAGTATTCAACATTTCCGTGTCGCCCTTATTCCCTTTT
TTGCGGCATTTTGCCTTCCTGTTTTTGCTCACCCAGAAACGCTGGTGAAAGTAAAAGATGCTGAAGATCA
GTTGGGTGCACGAGTGGGTTACATCGAACTGGATCTCAACAGCGGTAAGATCCTTGAGAGTTTTCGCCCC
GAAGAACGTTTTCCAATGATGAGCACTTTTAAAGTTCTGCTATGTGGCGCGGTATTATCCCGTATTGACG
CCGGGCAAGAGCAACTCGGTCGCCGCATACACTATTCTCAGAATGACTTGGTTGAGTACTCACCAGTCAC
AGAAAAGCATCTTACGGATGGCATGACAGTAAGAGAATTATGCAGTGCTGCCATAACCATGAGTGATAAC
ACTGCGGCCAACTTACTTCTGACAACGATCGGAGGACCGAAGGAGCTAACCGCTTTTTTGCACAACATGG
GGGATCATGTAACTCGCCTTGATCGTTGGGAACCGGAGCTGAATGAAGCCATACCAAACGACGAGCGTGA
CACCACGATGCCTGTAGCAATGGCAACAACGTTGCGCAAACTATTAACTGGCGAACTACTTACTCTAGCT
TCCCGGCAACAATTAATAGACTGGATGGAGGCGGATAAAGTTGCAGGACCACTTCTGCGCTCGGCCCTTC
CGGCTGGCTGGTTTATTGCTGATAAATCTGGAGCCGGTGAGCGTGGGTCTCGCGGTATCATTGCAGCACT
GGGGCCAGATGGTAAGCCCTCCCGTATCGTAGTTATCTACACGACGGGGAGTCAGGCAACTATGGATGAA
CGAAATAGACAGATCGCTGAGATAGGTGCCTCACTGATTAAGCATTGGTAACTGTCAGACCAAGTTTACT
CATATATACTTTAGATTGATTTAAAACTTCATTTTTAATTTAAAAGGATCTAGGTGAAGATCCTTTTTGA
TAATCTCATGACCAAAATCCCTTAACGTGAGTTTTCGTTCCACTGAGCGTCAGACCCCGTAGAAAAGATC
AAAGGATCTTCTTGAGATCCTTTTTTTCTGCGCGTAATCTGCTGCTTGCAAACAAAAAAACCACCGCTAC
CAGCGGTGGTTTGTTTGCCGGATCAAGAGCTACCAACTCTTTTTCCGAAGGTAACTGGCTTCAGCAGAGC
GCAGATACCAAATACTGTCCTTCTAGTGTAGCCGTAGTTAGGCCACCACTTCAAGAACTCTGTAGCACCG
CCTACATACCTCGCTCTGCTAATCCTGTTACCAGTGGCTGCTGCCAGTGGCGATAAGTCGTGTCTTACCG
GGTTGGACTCAAGACGATAGTTACCGGATAAGGCGCAGCGGTCGGGCTGAACGGGGGGTTCGTGCACACA
GCCCAGCTTGGAGCGAACGACCTACACCGAACTGAGATACCTACAGCGTGAGCATTGAGAAAGCGCCACG
CTTCCCGAAGGGAGAAAGGCGGACAGGTATCCGGTAAGCGGCAGGGTCGGAACAGGAGAGCGCACGAGGG
AGCTTCCAGGGGGAAACGCCTGGTATCTTTATAGTCCTGTCGGGTTTCGCCACCTCTGACTTGAGCGTCG
ATTTTTGTGATGCTCGTCAGGGGGGCGGAGCCTATGGAAAAACGCCAGCAACGCGGCCTTTTTACGGTTC
CTGGCCTTTTGCTGGCCTTTTGCTCACATGTTCTTTCCTGCGTTATCCCCTGATTCTGTGGATAACCGTA
TTACCGCCTTTGAGTGAGCTGATACCGCTCGCCGCAGCCGAACGACCGAGCGCAGCGAGTCAGTGAGCGA
GGAAGCGGAAGAGCGCCCAATACGCAAACCGCCTCTCCCCGCGCGTTGGCCGATTCATTAATGCAGCTGG
CACGACAGGTTTCCCGACTGGAAAGCGGGCAGTGAGCGCAACGCAATTAATGTGAGTTAGCTCACTCATT
AGGCACCCCAGGCTTTACACTTTATGCTTCCGGCTCGTATGTTGTGTGGAATTGTGAGCGGATAACAATT
TCACACAGGAAACAGCTATGACCATGATTACGCCAAGCTGTAAGTTTAAACATGATCTTACTAACTAACT
ATTCTCATTTAAATTTTCAGAGCTTAAAAATGGCTGAAATCACTCACAACGATGGATACGCTAACAACTT
GGAAATGAAAT
Features (pLannotate 1.2.2; 9 found; start..end, strand, type, name):
      1..18      -  misc_feature   MCS (fragment): pUC18/19 multiple cloning site
   1115..1978    +  CDS            yEGFP: yEGFP is a fluorescent protein published in 1997.
   2516..2620    +  promoter       AmpR promoter: bla
   2621..3481    +  CDS            AmpR: β-lactamase; bla; confers resistance to ampicillin, carbenicillin, and related antibiotics
   3652..4240    +  rep_origin     ori: high-copy-number ColE1/pMB1/pBR322/pUC origin of replication
   4423..4515    +  CDS            lacI (fragment): lac repressor; lacI; The lac repressor binds to the lac operator to inhibit transcription in E. coli. This inhibition can be relieved by adding lactose or isopropyl-β-D-thiogalactopyranoside (IPTG).
   4528..4549    +  protein_bind   CAP binding site: CAP binding activates transcription in the presence of cAMP. E. coli catabolite activator protein
   4564..4594    +  promoter       lac promoter: promoter for the E. coli lac operon
   4602..4618    +  protein_bind   lac operator: The lac repressor binds to the lac operator to inhibit transcription in E. coli. This inhibition can be relieved by adding lactose or isopropyl-β-D-thiogalactopyranoside (IPTG). lac repressor encoded by lacI
