[The description below was written by a language model from this plasmid's Addgene catalogue record and pLannotate feature annotations shown in this document.]
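Description:
pPD152.79 is a 4,771 bp empty-backbone vector for expression in the nematode worm, part of a laboratory vector kit of modular GFP reporter plasmids. The parental backbone is listed as unknown, but the annotated features are typical of a pUC-type plasmid: a high-copy ColE1/pMB1-family origin, a β-lactamase gene with its own promoter for ampicillin selection in E. coli, and remnants of the lac region (a lacI fragment, CAP binding site, lac promoter and operator) next to a fragment of the pUC18/19 multiple cloning site.

No gene insert is recorded. Instead, the catalogue lists an ordered set of modules: dpy30Tsa, gfpN, IVSR, gfpS65C, IVSS, IVST, gfpC, let858 3' and decoy. This points to a GFP coding region carrying the S65C chromophore substitution, split into segments by three elements whose IVS names suggest synthetic introns, which are commonly included in worm vectors to improve transgene expression. The let858 3' module presumably supplies the 3' untranslated and end-processing region, and dpy30Tsa appears from its name to be a dpy-30-derived element placed upstream of GFP, though the record does not define its function or that of the "decoy" module. The automated annotation finds one GFP-family coding feature of about 860 bp, labelled yEGFP by similarity. That length is greater than an uninterrupted GFP reading frame and so fits an intron-interrupted version, but the annotation does not resolve the individual modules.

No worm promoter is stated, which fits a vector intended to receive a promoter or gene fragment by restriction cloning to build GFP reporter fusions. Details are deferred to the kit documentation.
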