Addgene plasmid #1704: pPD152.79
Purpose: (Empty Backbone)
Depositing lab: Andrew Fire. Depositing organization: Carnegie Institution for Science.
Backbone
  Vector backbone: Unknown
  Backbone size (bp): 4771
  Vector type: Worm Expression
Growth in bacteria
  Bacterial resistance: Ampicillin, 100 μg/mL
  Growth temperature: 37°C
  Growth strain: DH5alpha
  Copy number: High Copy
Gene/Insert
  Gene/Insert name: None
  Tag / fusion protein: dpy30Tsa, gfpN, IVSR, gfpS65C, IVSS, IVST, gfpC, let8583', decoy
  Cloning method: Restriction Enzyme
Terms and licenses: Academic/Nonprofit Terms; Industry Terms: Not Available to Industry
Depositor comments: See Fire Lab Vector Kit Documentation 2005. Fire Lab Miniprep Number pPD152.79, Ligation number L5494.
How to cite: pPD152.79 was a gift from Andrew Fire (Addgene plasmid # 1704 ; http://n2t.net/addgene:1704 ; RRID:Addgene_1704)
