>Addgene plasmid #1704 | pPD152.79 | addgene partial sequence | sequence record 16826 | 1704_m13reverse
ACTGATCTTACTAACTAACTATTCTCATTTAAATTTTCAGAGCTTANAAATGGCTGAAATCACTCACAAC
GATGGATACGCTAACAACTTGGAAATGAAATAAGCTTGCATGCCTGCAGTAGGTACAAGGAAACTATTTT
ATTGAATTCTTGATCAAAGAAGGTAGGCAGTTTATATAAATAATCTTATTGTTAGATACCATTTTGAATA
TATGTTTCAGTTCCAGAAAAATAAGCTATACATAGTATCGATTTGGAACATATATAACGAAAACAGACGT
CATGAAATCACACATTGGAAAAGTGAGAAAGTTGTTGAGTAGAGGAGGTGACAAAAGTGAGATGCCAACT
CACTTATCCATTCTACTCGTTTTGTGCTCTTTTCCACTTTCTGATGTCTGCTCATCTTCTTATTCTTCAA
GCGTTTTGTCTATTCTCACACCTCTCCAATCTTTCAGTTTCTGTTTTTAATGTCTAGACACGCGTGTAAC
GTACAACATAAATGTTTGACGTCAACCAGATGTAGTACAATAAAAAATATATTCAGATTACCTAGAAAAT
TACTTCGGTCATGACCACCAATTTTTTGATTTTTCGATTTTCGAAACCGACATCGTTGAAGAACATTCAG
GTCATAATTTTTTATTTGAAAAATAATGTTTTCTATGTATTAATTCGGTTTAGTCGATCGAATATGTACA
GTTGAGAATTACTAGAGTACGGTGCGCAAGTATGCAAACTTGCGTAACGGTGTTTACACATTTGTCACGT
TTCTCTGCGTCTCTTCGTCTCAACAATGCTTGCACTCCGTCACATTTTCGAATTGTCGGCCGATATCGGT
ATTTAGATAAATTCAGTGCTCTCCTTTTTTTTCTCCATTTTACTTTCATCAATCCTTTTTTAAAAATCAA
TATTCCGCCAAACTATTGAAAAAATTAATTTCANAAAACNCCGGCTGGGTCCGGAAAGTTNATTTGGCAN
AAATCCATAGAAAATTTCCCTTTTTCCNCTCCCCTGGCCAGGGGGTTTTGGNCCCNGGTTTGGAATTTCC
CCCCGGGCCNCTTTTTCNAGGGGNCNCNAGGTTTTTTATCNTATTTTNCCCNGNCANACCTTGGCNNAAA
TTGGGTTTTCCTCCCGAAANCCCCTTGGAANANCNCCAAANAATTTTTAACCTGGGTTTCNAAANTCCCG
NCAAAACCCNNGGAATGNCTGAGGATTCNTATCGGATTNCNGGGCCCCNTGAACCCCCCGGGGGNACCGG
GTGAAAAAANGGGGTAANGGGNAAAAAACTTTNCCTNG
